Addgene plasmid #107423: cacnb1b (rat) in pMT2 vector
Purpose: Expresses Calcium channel beta1b auxillary subunit in mammalian cells.
Depositing lab: Annette Dolphin. Depositing organization: University College London. Publication: The intracellular loop between domains I and II of the B-type calcium channel confers aspects of G-protein sensitivity to the E-type calcium channel. Page KM, Stephens GJ, Berrow NS, Dolphin AC. J Neurosci. 1997 Feb 15;17(4):1330-8. PubMed 9006976.
Backbone
  Vector backbone: pMT2
  Backbone manufacturer: Genetics Institute, Inc, Cambridge, MA, USA
  Backbone size w/o insert (bp): 5163
  Total vector size (bp): 7734
  Vector type: Mammalian Expression
Growth in bacteria
  Bacterial resistance: Ampicillin, 100 μg/mL
  Growth temperature: 37°C
  Growth strain: DH5alpha
  Copy number: High Copy
Gene/Insert
  Gene/Insert name: calcium channel beta1b auxillary subunit
  Species: R. norvegicus (rat)
  Insert size (bp): 2599
  Promoter: Ad MLP
  Cloning method: Restriction Enzyme; 5′ cloning site EcoRI (not destroyed); 3′ cloning site EcoRI (not destroyed)
  Sequencing primers: 5′ AGCTTGAGGTGTGGCAGGCTT; 3′ GGTCGAACCATGATGGCAGC
Resource information
  A portion of this plasmid was derived from a plasmid made by: Dr Terry P. Snutch, The University of British Columbia, Vancouver, B.C., Canada
Terms and licenses: Academic/Nonprofit Terms; Industry Terms: Not Available to Industry
Depositor comments: Please note, although not a perfect match, the nucleotide sequence of this plasmid most closely matches NM_017346.1 Rattus norvegicus cacnb1 mRNA.
How to cite: cacnb1b (rat) in pMT2 vector was a gift from Annette Dolphin (Addgene plasmid # 107423 ; http://n2t.net/addgene:107423 ; RRID:Addgene_107423)
