[The description below was written by a language model from this plasmid's Addgene catalogue record and pLannotate feature annotations shown in this document.]
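Description:
cacnb1b (rat) in pMT2 vector is a mammalian expression plasmid of about 7.7 kb that carries the rat voltage-gated calcium channel β1b auxiliary subunit in the pMT2 backbone. It is propagated in E. coli as a high-copy plasmid through a ColE1/pUC-type origin and is selected with ampicillin via the β-lactamase gene. Short remnants of rop, bom, lacI and lacZα reflect the pBR322/pUC ancestry of the backbone and have no functional role.

The roughly 2.6 kb insert was cloned as an EcoRI fragment, with both sites retained. It contains an open reading frame of about 1.8 kb that the annotation software matched to mouse Cacnb1. The depositor notes that the sequence most closely, though not perfectly, matches the rat cacnb1 mRNA reference. The catalogue gives the promoter as the adenovirus major late promoter. This promoter is not annotated as such in the feature tables, but the adenoviral sequence flagged as a polymerase fragment on the opposite strand probably corresponds to this promoter/leader region. That sequence lies between an SV40 enhancer/early promoter region, which also holds the SV40 origin, and a chimeric adenovirus/immunoglobulin intron just upstream of the coding sequence.

Downstream of the insert are a mouse DHFR coding sequence and an SV40 polyadenylation signal, an arrangement consistent with a shared transcript. An adenovirus VA RNA gene follows; VA RNA is generally included to enhance translation in transfected cells. No epitope tag or fluorescent reporter is annotated. Both the depositor and the NGS sequence records show the same architecture, with minor differences in length. The plasmid is used to express β1b in mammalian cells, and the associated study concerned G-protein sensitivity of calcium channels.
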