Features (pLannotate 1.2.2; 17 found; start..end, strand, type, name):
      7..336     -  promoter       SV40 promoter: SV40 enhancer and early promoter
    357..788     -  CDS            POL (fragment): DPOL_ADE05 - Experimental evidence at protein level: Swiss-Prot protein existence level 1. Eukaryotic-type DNA polymerase involved in viral genomic replication. DNA synthesis is protein primed, and acts in a strand displacement replication. Assembles in complex with viral pTP, DBP, host NFIA and host POU2F1/OCT1 on viral origin of replication. The polymerase covalently transfers dCMP onto pTP, thereby initiating complementary strand synthesis. From Human adenovirus C serotype 5 (HAdV-5) (Human adenovirus 5).
    805..1034    +  intron         chimeric intron: chimera between introns from adenovirus and immunoglobulin heavy chain genes
   1215..3005    +  CDS            Cacnb1: CACB1_MOUSE - Also known as Cacnlb1. Experimental evidence at protein level: Swiss-Prot protein existence level 1. Regulatory subunit of L-type calcium channels. Regulates the activity of L-type calcium channels that contain CACNA1A as pore- forming subunit (By similarity). Regulates the activity of L-type calcium channels that contain CACNA1C as pore-forming subunit and increases the presence of the channel complex at the cell membrane. Required for functional expression L-type calcium channels that contain CACNA1D as pore-forming subunit. Regulates the activity of L-type calcium channels tha
   3680..3696    +  promoter       chicken β-actin promoter (fragment): contains a 21-bp deletion relative to the standard chicken β-actin promoter
   3782..4345    +  CDS            DHFR: mouse dihydrofolate reductase; Mus musculus Dhfr
   4427..4510    +  CDS            large T antigen (fragment): large T antigen from SV40 (simian virus 40)
   4533..4667    +  polyA_signal   SV40 poly(A) signal: SV40 polyadenylation signal
   4675..5025    -  CDS            PTP (fragment): TERM_ADE02 - Experimental evidence at protein level: Swiss-Prot protein existence level 1. Protein covalently bound to the viral DNA that acts as a primer for viral genomic replication by DNA strand displacement. Assembles on the viral origin of replication in an initiation complex with viral polymerase, DBP, host NFIA and host POU2F1/OCT1. During initiation, the polymerase covalently couples the first dCTP with Ser- 580 of pTP. The terminal protein stimulates the template activity over 20 fold compared to protein-free templates. Neo-synthesized viral genomes are linked to two preterminal prot
   5056..5212    +  ncRNA          VA: Accession: RF00102 - VA RNA
   5275..5328    -  CDS            lacI (fragment): lac repressor; lacI; The lac repressor binds to the lac operator to inhibit transcription in E. coli. This inhibition can be relieved by adding lactose or isopropyl-β-D-thiogalactopyranoside (IPTG).
   5511..6099    -  rep_origin     ori: high-copy-number ColE1/pMB1/pBR322/pUC origin of replication
   6270..7130    -  CDS            AmpR: β-lactamase; bla; confers resistance to ampicillin, carbenicillin, and related antibiotics
   7131..7235    -  promoter       AmpR promoter: bla
   7330..7365    +  CDS            rop (fragment): Rop protein, which maintains plasmids at low copy number; rop
   7467..7566    +  misc_feature   bom (fragment): basis of mobility region from pBR322
   7572..7726    -  CDS            lacZα (fragment): LacZα fragment of β-galactosidase; lacZ fragment
>Addgene plasmid #107423 | cacnb1b (rat) in pMT2 vector | depositor full sequence | sequence record 202635 | includes plasmid sequence
AAGCTTTTTGCAAAAGCCTAGGCCTCCAAAAAAGCCTCCTCACTACTTCTGGAATAGCTCAGAGGCCGAG
GCGGCCTCGGCCTCTGCATAAATAAAAAAAATTAGTCAGCCATGGGGCGGAGAATGGGCGGAACTGGGCG
GAGTTAGGGGCGGGATGGGCGGAGTTAGGGGCGGGACTATGGTTGCTGACTAATTGAGATGCATGCTTTG
CATACTTCTGCCTGCTGGGGAGCCTGGGGACTTTCCACACCTGGTTGCTGACTAATTGAGATGCATGCTT
TGCATACTTCTGCCTGCTGGGGAGCCTGGGGACTTTCCACACCCTAACTGACACACATTCCACAGGATCC
GGTCGCGCGAATTTCGAGCGGTGTTCCGCGGTCCTCCTCGTATAGAAACTCGGACCACTCTGAGACGAAG
GCTCGCGTCCAGGCCAGCACGAAGGAGGCTAAGTGGGAGGGGTAGCGGTCGTTGTCCACTAGGGGGTCCA
CTCGCTCCAGGGTGTGAAGACACATGTCGCCCTCTTCGGCATCAAGGAAGGTGATTGGTTTATAGGTGTA
GGCCACGTGACCGGGTGTTCCTGAAGGGGGGCTATAAAAGGGGGTGGGGGCGCGTTCGTCCTCACTCTCT
TCCGCATCGCTGTCTGCGAGGGCCAGCTGTTGGGCTCGCGGTTGAGGACAAACTCTTCGCGGTCTTTCCA
GTACTCTTGGATCGGAAACCCGTCGGCCTCCGAACGGTACTCCGCCACCGAGGGACCTGAGCGAGTCCGC
ATCGACCGGATCGGAAAACCTCTCGACTGTTGGGGTGAGTACTCCCTCTCAAAAGCGGGCATGACTTCTG
CGCTAAGATTGTCAGTTTCCAAAAACGAGGAGGATTTGATATTCACCTGGCCCGCGGTGATGCCTTTGAG
GGTGGCCGCGTCCATCTGGTCAGAAAAGACAATCTTTTTGTTGTCAAGCTTGAGGTGTGGCAGGCTTGAG
ATCTGGCCATACACTTGAGTGACAATGACATCCACTTTGCCTTTCTCTCCACAGGTGTCCACTCCCAGGT
CCAACTGCAGGCGAGCCTGAATTCGGCACGAGAGCGTGCAGCTGGGCGACTGCACCCGGTGCTGGCTGCG
CGACGCCGCGCTGCTCTCGGCTCGGACGGCCTCTCCCATGCGCTGAGGGCCCCCGGCTGTGCCGGGAGGG
CGGCCGGACCGGAGGATCCTCTCCATGGTCCAGAAGAGCGGCATGTCCCGGGGCCCTTACCCACCTTCCC
AAGAGATCCCTATGGAGGTCTTCGACCCCAGCCCACAGGGCAAATACAGCAAGAGGAAAGGGCGGTTCAA
AAGGTCAGATGGGAGCACCTCCTCAGATACCACATCCAACAGCTTTGTCCGTCAGGGCTCAGCAGAGTCC
TACACGAGCCGGCCGTCAGACTCCGACGTGTCCCTGGAGGAGGACCGGGAAGCCTTAAGGAAGGAGGCAG
AGCGCCAGGCCTTAGCCCAGCTCGAGAAAGCCAAGACCAAACCAGTGGCCTTTGCTGTTCGGACAAATGT
TGGCTACAATCCGTCTCCAGGAGATGAGGTGCCAGTGCAGGGAGTGGCCATCACCTTTGAGCCCAAGGAC
TTCCTGCACATCAAGGAGAAATACAATAATGACTGGTGGATCGGGAGGCTGGTGAAGGAAGGCTGTGAGG
TTGGTTTCATCCCCAGCCCTGTCAAACTGGACAGCCTTCGCCTGCTGCAGGAACAGACGCTGCGCCAAAA
CCGCCTCAGCTCCAGCAAGTCAGGTGACAACTCCAGTTCCAGTCTGGGAGATGTGGTGACTGGCACCCGC
CGCCCCACACCCCCCGCCAGTGCCAAACAGAAGCAGAAGTCGACAGAGCACGTGCCCCCCTATGACGTGG
TGCCTTCCATGAGGCCCATCATCCTGGTGGGACCATCGCTCAAGGGCTATGAGGTAACTGACATGATGCA
GAAGGCGTTGTTTGACTTCTTGAAGCATCGGTTTGATGGCAGGATTTCCATCACCCGGGTAACGGCTGAC
ATTTCCCTGGCCAAGCGCTCGGTCCTCAACAACCCCAGCAAACACATTATCATCGAGCGCTCCAACACTC
GCTCCAGCCTGGCTGAGGTACAGAGTGAAATCGAGCGGATCTTCGAGCTGGCCCGGACCTTGCAGCTGGT
TGCCCTGGACGCCGACACCATCAACCACCCAGCCCAGCTCTCTAAAACCTCGCTGGCCCCCATCATTGTT
TACATCAAGATCACATCCCCCAAGGTACTGCAGAGGCTCATCAAATCCCGAGGGAAGTCTCAATCCAAAC
ACCTCAATGTCCAAATAGCAGCCTCGGAGAAGCTGGCACAGTGTCCCCCCGAAATGTTTGACATAATCCT
GGACGAGAACCAATTGGAAGATGCCTGCGAGCACCTGGCGGAGTACTTGGAAGCCTACTGGAAGGCCACA
CACCCGCCTAGCAGCACGCCACCCAATCCGCTGCTGAACCGCACCATGGCTACCGCCGCTCTGGCTGCCA
GCCCTGCCCCCGTCTCCAACCTCCAGGGACCCTACCTTGCTTCCGGGGACCAGCCGCTGGACCGGGCCAC
TGGGGAGCATGCCAGTGTGCACGAGTACCCCGGGGAGCTGGGCCAGCCCCCAGGCCTTTACCCCAGCAAC
CACCCACCTGGCCGGGCAGGCACCCTGCGGGCGCTATCCCGCCAAGACACCTTTGATGCTGACACCCCCG
GCAGCCGAAACTCTGCCTACACGGAGCCAGGAGACTCGTGTGTGGACATGGAGACAGACCCCTCAGAGGG
CCCAGGGCCTGGAGACCCTGCAGGGGGAGGTACACCACCAGCTCGGCAGGGCTCCTGGGAAGAGGAGGAA
GATTATGAGGAGGAGATGACCGACAACAGGAACCGGGGCCGGAATAAGGCCCGCTACTGTGCGGAGGGTG
GTGGGCCGGTTCTGGGGCGCAATAAGAATGAGCTGGAGGGCTGGGGACAAGGCGTCTACATCCGCTGAGA
GGCAGGGGCAGTTCTGGGAGAGAAGAGGCTCTGAACTCGGGGAGGGGAGGGCAGAGGGGCGCACCACCCA
AGATGTGTCTTGCCTCCAGGGGGCGCTTTGTCCCTCATTTTCAGATGCCTTTGCTCAAAGCTTGGGGTTT
CTTTGGTGGTTATCATTCCCAACTCCTGGGAGGTCCTTAATCCCCAGCTGTAGGTTTTTCCCTAAACTGC
TGTGGGTGGATGGGGGAATACCTACTTTCTGAAGTGCCCCCTTTCCCCATCTTTGGGGCTTTCTCCCTCC
CAGAGAAAAGGTGCACTTCCTTAACTTTTTACTCGGGGCTGTAAGCGGAGGTCCTAATTGGGGTGGGGTG
GAGGGGTTTCTTCTACCAACGCAGGGGTACTTGGGAAAGGTTGGGTGCTTTTCCTGAAGAGAACCCGCTG
AATCTTCCACAAACCCCAGACCCGGGATCCCCCACCATATCCATTCCATAACCTAGTTTCCTAGCAGCAT
TCTCTGGTGGGTGAAAGCCACAGCTTGGAAACCCATGAAGTGCTTGCTTTGGGGAGCAGAGCTGGGTGCA
AACTGACGGGCATCAGTGTGTGCTCTCTGCCCTCCATGGTCATGGCAAGAAAGCAGGGCCTAGAAACTTG
AGGAGTGAGCAACTCAAGATGCTGCCTCGTGCCGAATTCCGGGGGGGGGGGGGGGGGGGACAGCTCAGGG
CTGCGATTTCGCGCCAAACTTGACGGCAATCCTAGCGTGAAGGCTGGTAGGATTTTATCCCCGCTGCCAT
CATGGTTCGACCATTGAACTGCATCGTCGCCGTGTCCCAAAATATGGGGATTGGCAAGAACGGAGACCTA
CCCTGGCCTCCGCTCAGGAACGAGTTCAAGTACTTCCAAAGAATGACCACAACCTCTTCAGTGGAAGGTA
AACAGAATCTGGTGATTATGGGTAGGAAAACCTGGTTCTCCATTCCTGAGAAGAATCGACCTTTAAAGGA
CAGAATTAATATAGTTCTCAGTAGAGAACTCAAAGAACCACCACGAGGAGCTCATTTTCTTGCCAAAAGT
TTGGATGATGCCTTAAGACTTATTGAACAACCGGAATTGGCAAGTAAAGTAGACATGGTTTGGATAGTCG
GAGGCAGTTCTGTTTACCAGGAAGCCATGAATCAACCAGGCCACCTCAGACTCTTTGTGACAAGGATCAT
GCAGGAATTTGAAAGTGACACGTTTTTCCCAGAAATTGATTTGGGGAAATATAAACTTCTCCCAGAATAC
CCAGGCGTCCTCTCTGAGGTCCAGGAGGAAAAAGGCATCAAGTATAAGTTTGAAGTCTACGAGAAGAAAG
ACTAACAGGAAGATGCTTTCAAGTTCTCTGCTCCCCTCCTAAAGCTATGCATTTTTTATAAGACCATGGG
ACTTTTGCTGGCTTTAGATCATAATCAGCCATACCACATTTGTAGAGGTTTTACTTGCTTTAAAAAACCT
CCCACACCTCCCCCTGAACCTGAAACATAAAATGAATGCAATTGTTGTTGTTAACTTGTTTATTGCAGCT
TATAATGGTTACAAATAAAGCAATAGCATCACAAATTTCACAAATAAAGCATTTTTTTCACTGCATTCTA
GTTGTGGTTTGTCCAAACTCATCAATGTATCTTATCATGTCTGGATCCCCGGCCAACGGTCTGGTGACCC
GGCTGCGAGAGCTCGGTGTACCTGAGACGCGAGTAAGCCCTTGAGTCAAAGACGTAGTCGTTGCAAGTCC
GCACCAGGTACTGATATCCCACCAAAAAGTGCGGCGGCGGCTGGCGGTAGAGGGGCCAGCGTAGGGTGGC
CGGGGCTCCGGGGGCGAGGTCTTCCAACATAAGGCGATGATATCCGTAGATGTACCTGGACATCCAGGTG
ATGCCGGCGGCGGTGGTGGAGGCGCGCGGAAAGTCGCGGACGCGGTTCCAGATGTTGCGCAGCGGCAAAA
AGTGCTCCATGGTCGGGACGCTCTGGCCGGTGAGGCGTGCGCAGTCGTTGACGCTCTAGACCGTGCAAAA
GGAGAGCCTGTAAGCGGGCACTCTTCCGTGGTCTGGTGGATAAATTCGCAAGGGTATCATGGCGGACGAC
CGGGGTTCGAACCCCGGATCCGGCCGTCCGCCGTGATCCATCCGGTTACCGCCCGCGTGTCGAACCCAGG
TGTGCGACGTCAGACAACGGGGGAGCGCTCCTTTTGGCTTCCTTCCAGGCGCGGCGGCTGCTGCGCTAGC
TTTTTTGGCGAGCTCGAATTAATTCTGCATTAATGAATCGGCCAACGCGCGGGGAGAGGCGGTTTGCGTA
TTGGGCGCTCTTCCGCTTCCTCGCTCACTGACTCGCTGCGCTCGGTCGTTCGGCTGCGGCGAGCGGTATC
AGCTCACTCAAAGGCGGTAATACGGTTATCCACAGAATCAGGGGATAACGCAGGAAAGAACATGTGAGCA
AAAGGCCAGCAAAAGGCCAGGAACCGTAAAAAGGCCGCGTTGCTGGCGTTTTTCCATAGGCTCCGCCCCC
CTGACGAGCATCACAAAAATCGACGCTCAAGTCAGAGGTGGCGAAACCCGACAGGACTATAAAGATACCA
GGCGTTTCCCCCTGGAAGCTCCCTCGTGCGCTCTCCTGTTCCGACCCTGCCGCTTACCGGATACCTGTCC
GCCTTTCTCCCTTCGGGAAGCGTGGCGCTTTCTCAATGCTCACGCTGTAGGTATCTCAGTTCGGTGTAGG
TCGTTCGCTCCAAGCTGGGCTGTGTGCACGAACCCCCCGTTCAGCCCGACCGCTGCGCCTTATCCGGTAA
CTATCGTCTTGAGTCCAACCCGGTAAGACACGACTTATCGCCACTGGCAGCAGCCACTGGTAACAGGATT
AGCAGAGCGAGGTATGTAGGCGGTGCTACAGAGTTCTTGAAGTGGTGGCCTAACTACGGCTACACTAGAA
GGACAGTATTTGGTATCTGCGCTCTGCTGAAGCCAGTTACCTTCGGAAAAAGAGTTGGTAGCTCTTGATC
CGGCAAACAAACCACCGCTGGTAGCGGTGGTTTTTTTGTTTGCAAGCAGCAGATTACGCGCAGAAAAAAA
GGATCTCAAGAAGATCCTTTGATCTTTTCTACGGGGTCTGACGCTCAGTGGAACGAAAACTCACGTTAAG
GGATTTTGGTCATGAGATTATCAAAAAGGATCTTCACCTAGATCCTTTTAAATTAAAAATGAAGTTTTAA
ATCAATCTAAAGTATATATGAGTAAACTTGGTCTGACAGTTACCAATGCTTAATCAGTGAGGCACCTATC
TCAGCGATCTGTCTATTTCGTTCATCCATAGTTGCCTGACTCCCCGTCGTGTAGATAACTACGATACGGG
AGGGCTTACCATCTGGCCCCAGTGCTGCAATGATACCGCGAGACCCACGCTCACCGGCTCCAGATTTATC
AGCAATAAACCAGCCAGCCGGAAGGGCCGAGCGCAGAAGTGGTCCTGCAACTTTATCCGCCTCCATCCAG
TCTATTAATTGTTGCCGGGAAGCTAGAGTAAGTAGTTCGCCAGTTAATAGTTTGCGCAACGTTGTTGCCA
TTGCTACAGGCATCGTGGTGTCACGCTCGTCGTTTGGTATGGCTTCATTCAGCTCCGGTTCCCAACGATC
AAGGCGAGTTACATGATCCCCCATGTTGTGCAAAAAAGCGGTTAGCTCCTTCGGTCCTCCGATCGTTGTC
AGAAGTAAGTTGGCCGCAGTGTTATCACTCATGGTTATGGCAGCACTGCATAATTCTCTTACTGTCATGC
CATCCGTAAGATGCTTTTCTGTGACTGGTGAGTACTCAACCAAGTCATTCTGAGAATAGTGTATGCGGCG
ACCGAGTTGCTCTTGCCCGGCGTCAATACGGGATAATACCGCGCCACATAGCAGAACTTTAAAAGTGCTC
ATCATTGGAAAACGTTCTTCGGGGCGAAAACTCTCAAGGATCTTACCGCTGTTGAGATCCAGTTCGATGT
AACCCACTCGTGCACCCAACTGATCTTCAGCATCTTTTACTTTCACCAGCGTTTCTGGGTGAGCAAAAAC
AGGAAGGCAAAATGCCGCAAAAAAGGGAATAAGGGCGACACGGAAATGTTGAATACTCATACTCTTCCTT
TTTCAATATTATTGAAGCATTTATCAGGGTTATTGTCTCATGAGCGGATACATATTTGAATGTATTTAGA
AAAATAAACAAATAGGGGTTCCGCGCACATTTCCCCGAAAAGTGCCACCTGACGTCTAAGAAACCATTAT
TATCATGACATTAACCTATAAAAATAGGCGTATCACGAGGCCCTTTCGTCTCGCGCGTTTCGGTGATGAC
GGTGAAAACCTCTGACACATGCAGCTCCCGGAGACGGTCACAGCTTGTCTGTAAGCGGATGCCGGGAGCA
GACAAGCCCGTCAGGGCGCGTCAGCGGGTGTTGGCGGGTGTCGGGGCTGGCTTAACTATGCGGCATCAGA
GCAGATTGTACTGAGAGTGCACCATATGCGGTGTGAAATACCGCACAGATGCGTAAGGAGAAAATACCGC
ATCAGGCGCCATTCGCCATTCAGGCTGCGCAACTGTTGGGAAGGGCGATCGGTGCGGGCCTCTTCGCTAT
TACGCCAGCTGGCGAAAGGGGGATGTGCTGCAAGGCGATTAAGTTGGGTAACGCCAGGGTTTTCCCAGTC
ACGACGTTGTAAAACGACGGCCAGTGCCAAGCTT
