Features (pLannotate 1.2.2; 16 found; start..end, strand, type, name):
    379..608     +  intron         chimeric intron: chimera between introns from adenovirus and immunoglobulin heavy chain genes
    789..2579    +  CDS            Cacnb1: CACB1_MOUSE - Also known as Cacnlb1. Experimental evidence at protein level: Swiss-Prot protein existence level 1. Regulatory subunit of L-type calcium channels. Regulates the activity of L-type calcium channels that contain CACNA1A as pore- forming subunit (By similarity). Regulates the activity of L-type calcium channels that contain CACNA1C as pore-forming subunit and increases the presence of the channel complex at the cell membrane. Required for functional expression L-type calcium channels that contain CACNA1D as pore-forming subunit. Regulates the activity of L-type calcium channels tha
   3347..3910    +  CDS            DHFR: mouse dihydrofolate reductase; Mus musculus Dhfr
   3991..4074    +  CDS            large T antigen (fragment): large T antigen from SV40 (simian virus 40)
   4097..4231    +  polyA_signal   SV40 poly(A) signal: SV40 polyadenylation signal
   4239..4589    -  CDS            PTP (fragment): TERM_ADE02 - Experimental evidence at protein level: Swiss-Prot protein existence level 1. Protein covalently bound to the viral DNA that acts as a primer for viral genomic replication by DNA strand displacement. Assembles on the viral origin of replication in an initiation complex with viral polymerase, DBP, host NFIA and host POU2F1/OCT1. During initiation, the polymerase covalently couples the first dCTP with Ser- 580 of pTP. The terminal protein stimulates the template activity over 20 fold compared to protein-free templates. Neo-synthesized viral genomes are linked to two preterminal prot
   4620..4776    +  ncRNA          VA: Accession: RF00102 - VA RNA
   4839..4892    -  CDS            lacI (fragment): lac repressor; lacI; The lac repressor binds to the lac operator to inhibit transcription in E. coli. This inhibition can be relieved by adding lactose or isopropyl-β-D-thiogalactopyranoside (IPTG).
   5075..5663    -  rep_origin     ori: high-copy-number ColE1/pMB1/pBR322/pUC origin of replication
   5834..6694    -  CDS            AmpR: β-lactamase; bla; confers resistance to ampicillin, carbenicillin, and related antibiotics
   6695..6799    -  promoter       AmpR promoter: bla
   6894..6929    +  CDS            rop (fragment): Rop protein, which maintains plasmids at low copy number; rop
   7031..7130    +  misc_feature   bom (fragment): basis of mobility region from pBR322
   7136..7290    -  CDS            lacZα (fragment): LacZα fragment of β-galactosidase; lacZ fragment
   7299..7628    -  promoter       SV40 promoter: SV40 enhancer and early promoter
   7649..362     -  CDS            POL (fragment) (across the origin): DPOL_ADE05 - Experimental evidence at protein level: Swiss-Prot protein existence level 1. Eukaryotic-type DNA polymerase involved in viral genomic replication. DNA synthesis is protein primed, and acts in a strand displacement replication. Assembles in complex with viral pTP, DBP, host NFIA and host POU2F1/OCT1 on viral origin of replication. The polymerase covalently transfers dCMP onto pTP, thereby initiating complementary strand synthesis. From Human adenovirus C serotype 5 (HAdV-5) (Human adenovirus 5).
>Addgene plasmid #107423 | cacnb1b (rat) in pMT2 vector | addgene full sequence | sequence record 262647 | Addgene NGS Result
GTCCAGGCCAGCACGAAGGAGGCTAAGTGGGAGGGGTAGCGGTCGTTGTCCACTAGGGGGTCCACTCGCT
CCAGGGTGTGAAGACACATGTCGCCCTCTTCGGCATCAAGGAAGGTGATTGGTTTATAGGTGTAGGCCAC
GTGACCGGGTGTTCCTGAAGGGGGGCTATAAAAGGGGGTGGGGGCGCGTTCGTCCTCACTCTCTTCCGCA
TCGCTGTCTGCGAGGGCCAGCTGTTGGGCTCGCGGTTGAGGACAAACTCTTCGCGGTCTTTCCAGTACTC
TTGGATCGGAAACCCGTCGGCCTCCGAACGGTACTCCGCCACCGAGGGACCTGAGCGAGTCCGCATCGAC
CGGATCGGAAAACCTCTCGACTGTTGGGGTGAGTACTCCCTCTCAAAAGCGGGCATGACTTCTGCGCTAA
GATTGTCAGTTTCCAAAAACGAGGAGGATTTGATATTCACCTGGCCCGCGGTGATGCCTTTGAGGGTGGC
CGCGTCCATCTGGTCAGAAAAGACAATCTTTTTGTTGTCAAGCTTGAGGTGTGGCAGGCTTGAGATCTGG
CCATACACTTGAGTGACAATGACATCCACTTTGCCTTTCTCTCCACAGGTGTCCACTCCCAGGTCCAACT
GCAGGCGAGCCTGAATTCGGCACGAGAGCGTGCAGCTGGGCGACTGCACCCGGTGCTGGCTGCGCGACGC
CGCGCTGCTCTCGGCTCGGACGGCCTCTCCCATGCGCTGAGGGCCCCCGGCTGTGCCGGGAGGGCGGCCG
GACCGGAGGATCCTCTCCATGGTCCAGAAGAGCGGCATGTCCCGGGGCCCTTACCCACCTTCCCAAGAGA
TCCCTATGGAGGTCTTCGACCCCAGCCCACAGGGCAAATACAGCAAGAGGAAAGGGCGGTTCAAAAGGTC
AGATGGGAGCACCTCCTCAGATACCACATCCAACAGCTTTGTCCGTCAGGGCTCAGCAGAGTCCTACACG
AGCCGGCCGTCAGACTCCGACGTGTCCCTGGAGGAGGACCGGGAAGCCTTAAGGAAGGAGGCAGAGCGCC
AGGCCTTAGCCCAGCTCGAGAAAGCCAAGACCAAACCAGTGGCCTTTGCTGTTCGGACAAATGTTGGCTA
CAATCCGTCTCCAGGAGATGAGGTGCCAGTGCAGGGAGTGGCCATCACCTTTGAGCCCAAGGACTTCCTG
CACATCAAGGAGAAATACAATAATGACTGGTGGATCGGGAGGCTGGTGAAGGAAGGCTGTGAGGTTGGTT
TCATCCCCAGCCCTGTCAAACTGGACAGCCTTCGCCTGCTGCAGGAACAGACGCTGCGCCAAAACCGCCT
CAGCTCCAGCAAGTCAGGTGACAACTCCAGTTCCAGTCTGGGAGATGTGGTGACTGGCACCCGCCGCCCC
ACACCCCCCGCCAGTGCCAAACAGAAGCAGAAGTCGACAGAGCACGTGCCCCCCTATGACGTGGTGCCTT
CCATGAGGCCCATCATCCTGGTGGGACCATCGCTCAAGGGCTATGAGGTAACTGACATGATGCAGAAGGC
GTTGTTTGACTTCTTGAAGCATCGGTTTGATGGCAGGATTTCCATCACCCGGGTAACGGCTGACATTTCC
CTGGCCAAGCGCTCGGTCCTCAACAACCCCAGCAAACACATTATCATCGAGCGCTCCAACACTCGCTCCA
GCCTGGCTGAGGTACAGAGTGAAATCGAGCGGATCTTCGAGCTGGCCCGGACCTTGCAGCTGGTTGCCCT
GGACGCCGACACCATCAACCACCCAGCCCAGCTCTCTAAAACCTCGCTGGCCCCCATCATTGTTTACATC
AAGATCACATCCCCCAAGGTACTGCAGAGGCTCATCAAATCCCGAGGGAAGTCTCAATCCAAACACCTCA
ATGTCCAAATAGCAGCCTCGGAGAAGCTGGCACAGTGTCCCCCCGAAATGTTTGACATAATCCTGGACGA
GAACCAATTGGAAGATGCCTGCGAGCACCTGGCGGAGTACTTGGAAGCCTACTGGAAGGCCACACACCCG
CCTAGCAGCACGCCACCCAATCCGCTGCTGAACCGCACCATGGCTACCGCCGCTCTGGCTGCCAGCCCTG
CCCCCGTCTCCAACCTCCAGGGACCCTACCTTGCTTCCGGGGACCAGCCGCTGGACCGGGCCACTGGGGA
GCATGCCAGTGTGCACGAGTACCCCGGGGAGCTGGGCCAGCCCCCAGGCCTTTACCCCAGCAACCACCCA
CCTGGCCGGGCAGGCACCCTGCGGGCGCTATCCCGCCAAGACACCTTTGATGCTGACACCCCCGGCAGCC
GAAACTCTGCCTACACGGAGCCAGGAGACTCGTGTGTGGACATGGAGACAGACCCCTCAGAGGGCCCAGG
GCCTGGAGACCCTGCAGGGGGAGGTACACCACCAGCTCGGCAGGGCTCCTGGGAAGAGGAGGAAGATTAT
GAGGAGGAGATGACCGACAACAGGAACCGGGGCCGGAATAAGGCCCGCTACTGTGCGGAGGGTGGTGGGC
CGGTTCTGGGGCGCAATAAGAATGAGCTGGAGGGCTGGGGACAAGGCGTCTACATCCGCTGAGAGGCAGG
GGCAGTTCTGGGAGAGAAGAGGCTCTGAACTCGGGGAGGGGAGGGCAGAGGGGCGCACCACCCAAGATGT
GTCTTGCCTCCAGGGGGCGCTTTGTCCCTCATTTTCAGATGCCTTTGCTCAAAGCTTGGGGTTTCTTTGG
TGGTTATCATTCCCAACTCCTGGGAGGTCCTTAATCCCCAGCTGTAGGTTTTTCCCTAAACTGCTGTGGG
TGGATGGGGGAATACCTACTTTCTGAAGTGCCCCCTTTCCCCATCTTTGGGGCTTTCTCCCTCCCAGAGA
AAAGGTGCACTTCCTTAACTTTTTACTCGGGGCTGTAAGCGGAGGTCCTAATTGGGGTGGGGTGGAGGGG
TTTCTTCTACCAACGCAGGGGTACTTGGGAAAGGTTGGGTGCTTTTCCTGAAGAGAACCCGCTGAATCTT
CCACAAACCCCAGACCCGGGATCCCCCACCATATCCATTCCATAACCTAGTTTCCTAGCAGCATTCTCTG
GTGGGTGAAAGCCACAGCTTGGAAACCCATGAAGAGCTTGCTTTGGGGAGCAGAGCTGGGTGCAAACTGA
CGGGCATCAGTGTGTGCTCTCTGCCCTCCATGGTCATGGCAAGAAAGCAGGGCCTAGAAACTTGAGGAGT
GAGCAACTCAAGATGCTGCCTCGTGCCGAATTCCGGGGGGGGGGACAGCTCAGGGCTGCGATTTCGCGCC
AAACTTGACGGCAATCCTAGCGTGAAGGCTGGTAGGATTTTATCCCCGCTGCCATCATGGTTCGACCATT
GAACTGCATCGTCGCCGTGTCCCAAAATATGGGGATTGGCAAGAACGGAGACCTACCCTGGCCTCCGCTC
AGGAACGAGTTCAAGTACTTCCAAAGAATGACCACAACCTCTTCAGTGGAAGGTAAACAGAATCTGGTGA
TTATGGGTAGGAAAACCTGGTTCTCCATTCCTGAGAAGAATCGACCTTTAAAGGACAGAATTAATATAGT
TCTCAGTAGAGAACTCAAAGAACCACCACGAGGAGCTCATTTTCTTGCCAAAAGTTTGGATGATGCCTTA
AGACTTATTGAACAACCGGAATTGGCAAGTAAAGTAGACATGGTTTGGATAGTCGGAGGCAGTTCTGTTT
ACCAGGAAGCCATGAATCAACCAGGCCACCTCAGACTCTTTGTGACAAGGATCATGCAGGAATTTGAAAG
TGACACGTTTTTCCCAGAAATTGATTTGGGGAAATATAAACTTCTCCCAGAATACCCAGGCGTCCTCTCT
GAGGTCCAGGAGGAAAAAGGCATCAAGTATAAGTTTGAAGTCTACGAGAAGAAAGACTAACAGGAAGATG
CTTTCAAGTTCTCTGCTCCCCTCCTAAAGCTATGCATTTTTATAAGACCATGGGACTTTTGCTGGCTTTA
GATCATAATCAGCCATACCACATTTGTAGAGGTTTTACTTGCTTTAAAAAACCTCCCACACCTCCCCCTG
AACCTGAAACATAAAATGAATGCAATTGTTGTTGTTAACTTGTTTATTGCAGCTTATAATGGTTACAAAT
AAAGCAATAGCATCACAAATTTCACAAATAAAGCATTTTTTTCACTGCATTCTAGTTGTGGTTTGTCCAA
ACTCATCAATGTATCTTATCATGTCTGGATCCCCGGCCAACGGTCTGGTGACCCGGCTGCGAGAGCTCGG
TGTACCTGAGACGCGAGTAAGCCCTTGAGTCAAAGACGTAGTCGTTGCAAGTCCGCACCAGGTACTGATA
TCCCACCAAAAAGTGCGGCGGCGGCTGGCGGTAGAGGGGCCAGCGTAGGGTGGCCGGGGCTCCGGGGGCG
AGGTCTTCCAACATAAGGCGATGATATCCGTAGATGTACCTGGACATCCAGGTGATGCCGGCGGCGGTGG
TGGAGGCGCGCGGAAAGTCGCGGACGCGGTTCCAGATGTTGCGCAGCGGCAAAAAGTGCTCCATGGTCGG
GACGCTCTGGCCGGTGAGGCGTGCGCAGTCGTTGACGCTCTAGACCGTGCAAAAGGAGAGCCTGTAAGCG
GGCACTCTTCCGTGGTCTGGTGGATAAATTCGCAAGGGTATCATGGCGGACGACCGGGGTTCGAACCCCG
GATCCGGCCGTCCGCCGTGATCCATGCGGTTACCGCCCGCGTGTCGAACCCAGGTGTGCGACGTCAGACA
ACGGGGGAGCGCTCCTTTTGGCTTCCTTCCAGGCGCGGCGGCTGCTGCGCTAGCTTTTTTGGCGAGCTCG
AATTAATTCTGCATTAATGAATCGGCCAACGCGCGGGGAGAGGCGGTTTGCGTATTGGGCGCTCTTCCGC
TTCCTCGCTCACTGACTCGCTGCGCTCGGTCGTTCGGCTGCGGCGAGCGGTATCAGCTCACTCAAAGGCG
GTAATACGGTTATCCACAGAATCAGGGGATAACGCAGGAAAGAACATGTGAGCAAAAGGCCAGCAAAAGG
CCAGGAACCGTAAAAAGGCCGCGTTGCTGGCGTTTTTCCATAGGCTCCGCCCCCCTGACGAGCATCACAA
AAATCGACGCTCAAGTCAGAGGTGGCGAAACCCGACAGGACTATAAAGATACCAGGCGTTTCCCCCTGGA
AGCTCCCTCGTGCGCTCTCCTGTTCCGACCCTGCCGCTTACCGGATACCTGTCCGCCTTTCTCCCTTCGG
GAAGCGTGGCGCTTTCTCATAGCTCACGCTGTAGGTATCTCAGTTCGGTGTAGGTCGTTCGCTCCAAGCT
GGGCTGTGTGCACGAACCCCCCGTTCAGCCCGACCGCTGCGCCTTATCCGGTAACTATCGTCTTGAGTCC
AACCCGGTAAGACACGACTTATCGCCACTGGCAGCAGCCACTGGTAACAGGATTAGCAGAGCGAGGTATG
TAGGCGGTGCTACAGAGTTCTTGAAGTGGTGGCCTAACTACGGCTACACTAGAAGAACAGTATTTGGTAT
CTGCGCTCTGCTGAAGCCAGTTACCTTCGGAAAAAGAGTTGGTAGCTCTTGATCCGGCAAACAAACCACC
GCTGGTAGCGGTGGTTTTTTTGTTTGCAAGCAGCAGATTACGCGCAGAAAAAAAGGATCTCAAGAAGATC
CTTTGATCTTTTCTACGGGGTCTGACGCTCAGTGGAACGAAAACTCACGTTAAGGGATTTTGGTCATGAG
ATTATCAAAAAGGATCTTCACCTAGATCCTTTTAAATTAAAAATGAAGTTTTAAATCAATCTAAAGTATA
TATGAGTAAACTTGGTCTGACAGTTACCAATGCTTAATCAGTGAGGCACCTATCTCAGCGATCTGTCTAT
TTCGTTCATCCATAGTTGCCTGACTCCCCGTCGTGTAGATAACTACGATACGGGAGGGCTTACCATCTGG
CCCCAGTGCTGCAATGATACCGCGAGACCCACGCTCACCGGCTCCAGATTTATCAGCAATAAACCAGCCA
GCCGGAAGGGCCGAGCGCAGAAGTGGTCCTGCAACTTTATCCGCCTCCATCCAGTCTATTAATTGTTGCC
GGGAAGCTAGAGTAAGTAGTTCGCCAGTTAATAGTTTGCGCAACGTTGTTGCCATTGCTACAGGCATCGT
GGTGTCACGCTCGTCGTTTGGTATGGCTTCATTCAGCTCCGGTTCCCAACGATCAAGGCGAGTTACATGA
TCCCCCATGTTGTGCAAAAAAGCGGTTAGCTCCTTCGGTCCTCCGATCGTTGTCAGAAGTAAGTTGGCCG
CAGTGTTATCACTCATGGTTATGGCAGCACTGCATAATTCTCTTACTGTCATGCCATCCGTAAGATGCTT
TTCTGTGACTGGTGAGTACTCAACCAAGTCATTCTGAGAATAGTGTATGCGGCGACCGAGTTGCTCTTGC
CCGGCGTCAATACGGGATAATACCGCGCCACATAGCAGAACTTTAAAAGTGCTCATCATTGGAAAACGTT
CTTCGGGGCGAAAACTCTCAAGGATCTTACCGCTGTTGAGATCCAGTTCGATGTAACCCACTCGTGCACC
CAACTGATCTTCAGCATCTTTTACTTTCACCAGCGTTTCTGGGTGAGCAAAAACAGGAAGGCAAAATGCC
GCAAAAAAGGGAATAAGGGCGACACGGAAATGTTGAATACTCATACTCTTCCTTTTTCAATATTATTGAA
GCATTTATCAGGGTTATTGTCTCATGAGCGGATACATATTTGAATGTATTTAGAAAAATAAACAAATAGG
GGTTCCGCGCACATTTCCCCGAAAAGTGCCACCTGACGTCTAAGAAACCATTATTATCATGACATTAACC
TATAAAAATAGGCGTATCACGAGGCCCTTTCGTCTCGCGCGTTTCGGTGATGACGGTGAAAACCTCTGAC
ACATGCAGCTCCCGGAGACGGTCACAGCTTGTCTGTAAGCGGATGCCGGGAGCAGACAAGCCCGTCAGGG
CGCGTCAGCGGGTGTTGGCGGGTGTCGGGGCTGGCTTAACTATGCGGCATCAGAGCAGATTGTACTGAGA
GTGCACCATATGCGGTGTGAAATACCGCACAGATGCGTAAGGAGAAAATACCGCATCAGGCGCCATTCGC
CATTCAGGCTGCGCAACTGTTGGGAAGGGCGATCGGTGCGGGCCTCTTCGCTATTACGCCAGCTGGCGAA
AGGGGGATGTGCTGCAAGGCGATTAAGTTGGGTAACGCCAGGGTTTTCCCAGTCACGACGTTGTAAAACG
ACGGCCAGTGCCAAGCTTTTTGCAAAAGCCTAGGCCTCCAAAAAAGCCTCCTCACTACTTCTGGAATAGC
TCAGAGGCCGAGGCGGCCTCGGCCTCTGCATAAATAAAAAAAATTAGTCAGCCATGGGGCGGAGAATGGG
CGGAACTGGGCGGAGTTAGGGGCGGGATGGGCGGAGTTAGGGGCGGGACTATGGTTGCTGACTAATTGAG
ATGCATGCTTTGCATACTTCTGCCTGCTGGGGAGCCTGGGGACTTTCCACACCTGGTTGCTGACTAATTG
AGATGCATGCTTTGCATACTTCTGCCTGCTGGGGAGCCTGGGGACTTTCCACACCCTAACTGACACACAT
TCCACAGGATCCGGTCGCGCGAATTTCGAGCGGTGTTCCGCGGTCCTCCTCGTATAGAAACTCGGACCAC
TCTGAGACGAAGGCTCGC
